Addgene plasmid #178731: pAAV-VTKS5-GCaMP6f
Purpose: AAV vector for Cre- and Flp-dependent transgene expression (CRE-ON / FLP-OFF) of GCaMP6f in neurons under the control of the hSyn1 promoter (Kugler et al 2003)
Depositing lab: Jordane Dimidschstein. Depositing organization: Broad Institute. Publication: A versatile viral toolkit for functional discovery in the nervous system. Pouchelon G, Vergara J, McMahon J, Gorissen BL, Lin JD, Vormstein-Schneider D, Niehaus JL, Burbridge TJ, Wester JC, Sherer M, Fernandez-Otero M, Allaway KC, Pelkey K, Chittajallu R, McBain CJ, Fan M, Nasse JS, Wildenberg GA, Fishell G, Dimidschstein J. Cell Rep Methods. 2022 May 26;2(6):100225. doi: 10.1016/j.crmeth.2022.100225. eCollection 2022 Jun 20. PubMed 35784651.
Backbone
  Vector backbone: pAAV-VTKS5
  Vector type: AAV
Growth in bacteria
  Bacterial resistance: Ampicillin, 100 μg/mL
  Growth temperature: 37°C
  Growth strain: NEB Stable
  Copy number: High Copy
Gene/Insert
  Gene/Insert name: GCaMP6f
  Species: Synthetic
  Cloning method: Gibson Cloning
Terms and licenses: Academic/Nonprofit Terms; Industry Terms: Not Available to Industry
How to cite: pAAV-VTKS5-GCaMP6f was a gift from Jordane Dimidschstein (Addgene plasmid # 178731 ; http://n2t.net/addgene:178731 ; RRID:Addgene_178731)
