[The description below was written by a language model from this plasmid's Addgene catalogue record and pLannotate feature annotations shown in this document.]
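Description:
pAAV-VTKS5-GCaMP6f is an adeno-associated virus transfer plasmid of about 6 kb, built on the pAAV-VTKS5 backbone, for intersectional (Cre-ON / Flp-OFF) expression of the genetically encoded calcium indicator GCaMP6f in neurons. It is maintained in bacteria as a high-copy plasmid through a ColE1/pUC-type origin and selected with ampicillin via the β-lactamase gene. An f1 phage origin is also present in the backbone. The expression cassette is flanked by AAV2 inverted terminal repeats, which direct replication and packaging of the intervening DNA into AAV particles. The left ITR is annotated only as short fragments in the sequencing-derived record, whereas the right ITR is detected in full.

Within the ITRs, the human synapsin I promoter provides neuron-specific transcription. Downstream lies the GCaMP6f coding sequence in the antisense orientation, bracketed by a double-inverted (DIO/FLEx-type) arrangement of lox2272 and loxP sites, with the upstream pair facing the opposite direction to the downstream pair. Short β-globin intron fragments serve as spacers between the two lox variants. In this state no functional transcript is made. Cre recombinase inverts the cassette and then excises one site of each pair, locking GCaMP6f in the sense orientation. Two minimal FRT sites in the same orientation sit outside the lox sites, so Flp recombinase deletes the entire cassette and abolishes expression regardless of Cre status. A WPRE and a bovine growth hormone polyadenylation signal follow to enhance transcript stability and termination. The construct belongs to a viral toolkit for nervous-system studies and is suited to calcium imaging in neurons that express Cre but not Flp.
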