Features (pLannotate 1.2.2; 24 found; start..end, strand, type, name):
     12..39      +  repeat_region  AAV2 ITR (fragment): inverted terminal repeat of adeno-associated virus serotype 2 inverted
     68..95      +  repeat_region  AAV2 ITR (fragment): inverted terminal repeat of adeno-associated virus serotype 2 inverted
    158..605     +  promoter       hSyn promoter: human synapsin I promoter; confers neuron-specific expression (Kügler et al., 2003)
    629..662     +  protein_bind   FRT (minimal): supports FLP-mediated excision but not integration (Turan and Bode, 2011) FLP recombinase from the Saccharomyces cerevisiae 2μ plasmid
    669..702     +  protein_bind   lox2272: Cre-mediated recombination occurs in the 8-bp core sequence (GGATACTT). lox2272 sites are compatible with each other, but incompatible with loxP or loxN sites (Lee and Saito, 1988). Cre recombinase
    703..752     -  intron         β-globin intron (fragment): internally truncated intron from human β-globin
    753..786     +  protein_bind   loxP: Cre-mediated recombination occurs in the 8-bp core sequence (GCATACAT). Cre recombinase
    801..839     +  misc_feature   MCS (fragment): pUC18/19 multiple cloning site
    840..2192    -  CDS            GCaMP6f: improved fluorescent protein-based calcium sensor (Chen et al., 2013)
   2199..2222    +  misc_feature   MCS (fragment): pUC18/19 multiple cloning site
   2242..2275    -  protein_bind   lox2272: Cre-mediated recombination occurs in the 8-bp core sequence (GGATACTT). lox2272 sites are compatible with each other, but incompatible with loxP or loxN sites (Lee and Saito, 1988). Cre recombinase
   2276..2325    -  intron         β-globin intron (fragment): internally truncated intron from human β-globin
   2326..2359    -  protein_bind   loxP: Cre-mediated recombination occurs in the 8-bp core sequence (GCATACAT). Cre recombinase
   2360..2393    +  protein_bind   FRT (minimal): supports FLP-mediated excision but not integration (Turan and Bode, 2011) FLP recombinase from the Saccharomyces cerevisiae 2μ plasmid
   2402..2990    +  misc_feature   WPRE: woodchuck hepatitis virus posttranscriptional regulatory element
   2998..3222    +  polyA_signal   bGH poly(A) signal: bovine growth hormone polyadenylation signal
   3224..3364    +  repeat_region  AAV2 ITR: inverted terminal repeat of adeno-associated virus serotype 2 inverted
   3369..3420    -  misc_feature   bom (fragment): basis of mobility region from pBR322
   3439..3894    +  rep_origin     f1 ori (sequence partly withheld): f1 bacteriophage origin of replication; arrow indicates direction of (+) strand synthesis
   3895..3944    -  misc_feature   bom (fragment): basis of mobility region from pBR322
   4046..4081    -  CDS            rop (fragment): Rop protein, which maintains plasmids at low copy number; rop
   4176..4280    +  promoter       AmpR promoter: bla
   4281..5141    +  CDS            AmpR: β-lactamase; bla; confers resistance to ampicillin, carbenicillin, and related antibiotics
   5312..5900    +  rep_origin     ori: high-copy-number ColE1/pMB1/pBR322/pUC origin of replication
>Addgene plasmid #178731 | pAAV-VTKS5-GCaMP6f | addgene full sequence | sequence record 355042 | Addgene NGS Result
CCTGCAGGCAGCTGCGCGCTCGCTCGCTCACTGAGGCCGCCCGGGCGTCGGGCGACCTTTGGTCGCCCGG
CCTCAGTGAGCGAGCGAGCGCGCAGAGAGGGAGTGGCCAACTCCATCACTAGGGGTTCCTGCTAGACTGC
AGAGGGCCCTGCGTATGAGTGCAAGTGGGTTTTAGGACCAGGATGAGGCGGGGTGGGGGTGCCTACCTGA
CGACCGACCCCGACCCACTGGACAAGCACCCAACCCCCATTCCCCAAATTGCGCATCCCCTATCAGAGAG
GGGGAGGGGAAACAGGATGCGGCGAGGCGCGTGCGCACTGCCAGCTTCAGCACCGCGGACAGTGCCTTCG
CCCCCGCCTGGCGGCGCGCGCCACCGCCGCCTCAGCACTGAAGGCGCGCTGACGTCACTCGCCGGTCCCC
CGCAAACTCCCCTTCCCGGCCACCTTGGTCGCGTCCGCGCCGCCGCCGGCCCAGCCGGACCGCACCACGC
GAGGCGCGAGATAGGGGGGCACGGGCGCGACCATCTGCGCTGCGGCGCCGGCGACTCAGCGCTGCCTCAG
TCTGCGGTGGGCAGCGGAGGAGTCGTGTCGTGCCTGAGAGCGCAGTCAGATATCGTTTAAACTCCGGAGA
AGTTCCTATTCTCTAGAAAGTATAGGAACTTCTCCGGAATAACTTCGTATAGGATACTTTATACGAAGTT
ATGCAGAATGGTAGCTGGATTGTAGCTGCTATTAGCAATATGAAACCTCTTAATAACTTCGTATAGCATA
CATTATACGAAGTTATAACGCGCCACTAGTGAATTCGAGCTCGGTACCCGGGGATCCTCTAGAGTCGACT
CACTTCGCTGTCATCATTTGTACAAACTCTTCGTAGTTTACCTGACCATCCCCATCGATGTCTGCTTCCC
TGATCATTTCATCAACCTCTTCATCTGTTAACTTCTCTCCAAGGTTTGTCATCACGTGGCGAAGCTCTGC
TGCACTGATGTAGCCATTGCCATCCTTATCAAACACACCGAACGCTTCTCTAATTTCTTCTTCCGTGTCC
CTGTATTTCATTTTTCTTGCCATCATTGTCAGGAACTCAGGGAAGTCGATTGTGCCGTCACCGTCGGCAT
CTACTTCATTGATCATGTCCTGCAGCTCTGCTTCTGTGGGGTTCTGCCCCAGAGACCGCATCACCGTCCC
CAGCTCCTTGGTTGTTATTGTCCCATCCCCGTCCTTGTCAAATAGGGAGAATTCCTCTTTAAATTCTGCG
ATCTGCTCTTCAGTCAGTTGGTCCGGCAGGTTGTACTCCAGCTTGTGCCCCAGGATGTTGCCGTCCTCCT
TGAAGTCGATGCCCTTCAGCTCGATGCGGTTCACCAGGGTGTCGCCCTCGAACTTCACCTCGGCGCGGGT
CTTGTAGTTGCCGTCGTCCTTGAAGAAGATGGTGCGCTCCTGGATGTAGCCTTCGGGCATGGCGGACTTG
AAGAAGTCGTGCTGCTTCATGTGGTCGGGGTAGCGGCTGAAGCACTGCACGCCGTAGGTCAGGGTGGTCA
CGAGGGTGGGCCAGGGCACGGGCAGCTTGCCGGTGGTGCAGATGAACTTCAGGGTCAGCTTGCCGTAGGT
GGCATCGCCCTCACCCTCGCCGGACACGCTGAACTTGTGGCCGTTTACGTCGCCGTCCAGCTCGACCAGG
ATGGGCACCACCCCGGTGAACAGCTCCTCGCCCTTGCTCACCATGCTCCCTCCGGTACCGCCCTTGTACA
GCTCGTCCATGCCGAGAGTGATCCCGGCGGCGGTCACGAACTCCAGCAGGACCATGTGATCGCGCTTCTC
GTTGGGGTCTTTCGAAAGTTTGGACTGCACGCTCAGGTAGTGGTTGTCGGGCAGCAGCACGGGGCCGTCG
CCGATGGGGGTGTTCTGCTGGTAGTGGTAGGCGAGCTGCACGCCGCCGTCCTCGATGTTGTGGCGGATCT
TGAAGTTCGCCTTGATGCCGTTCTTCTGCTTGTCGGCCTTGATATAGACGTTCTCGAGTGAGCTCAGCCG
ACCTATAGCTCTGACTGCGTGACCTGTCTTATTCCACTTACGACGTGATGAGTCGACCATGGTGGCGAGA
TCCTTATCGTCATCGTCGTACAGATCCCGACCCATTTGCTGTCCACCAGTCATGCTAGCCATACCATGAT
GATGATGATGATGAGAACCCATGGTGGCGTCGACCTGCAGGCATGCAAGCTTTACTAGTGGTGGCGCTAG
CATAACTTCGTATAAAGTATCCTATACGAAGTTATTTGCCTTAACCCAGAAATTATCACTGTTATTCTTT
AGAATGGTGCAAAGAATAACTTCGTATAATGTATGCTATACGAAGTTATGAAGTTCCTATTCTCTAGAAA
GTATAGGAACTTCGGCGCGCCAATCAACCTCTGGATTACAAAATTTGTGAAAGATTGACTGGTATTCTTA
ACTATGTTGCTCCTTTTACGCTATGTGGATACGCTGCTTTAATGCCTTTGTATCATGCTATTGCTTCCCG
TATGGCTTTCATTTTCTCCTCCTTGTATAAATCCTGGTTGCTGTCTCTTTATGAGGAGTTGTGGCCCGTT
GTCAGGCAACGTGGCGTGGTGTGCACTGTGTTTGCTGACGCAACCCCCACTGGTTGGGGCATTGCCACCA
CCTGTCAGCTCCTTTCCGGGACTTTCGCTTTCCCCCTCCCTATTGCCACGGCGGAACTCATCGCCGCCTG
CCTTGCCCGCTGCTGGACAGGGGCTCGGCTGTTGGGCACTGACAATTCCGTGGTGTTGTCGGGGAAGCTG
ACGTCCTTTCCATGGCTGCTCGCCTGTGTTGCCACCTGGATTCTGCGCGGGACGTCCTTCTGCTACGTCC
CTTCGGCCCTCAATCCAGCGGACCTTCCTTCCCGCGGCCTGCTGCCGGCTCTGCGGCCTCTTCCGCGTCT
TCGCCTTCGCCCTCAGACGAGTCGGATCTCCCTTTGGGCCGCCTCCCCGCCTGGATCCTGTGCCTTCTAG
TTGCCAGCCATCTGTTGTTTGCCCCTCCCCCGTGCCTTCCTTGACCCTGGAAGGTGCCACTCCCACTGTC
CTTTCCTAATAAAATGAGGAAATTGCATCGCATTGTCTGAGTAGGTGTCATTCTATTCTGGGGGGTGGGG
TGGGGCAGGACAGCAAGGGGGAGGATTGGGAAGACAATAGCAGGCATGCTGGGGATGCGGTGGGCTCTAT
GGCAGGAACCCCTAGTGATGGAGTTGGCCACTCCCTCTCTGCGCGCTCGCTCGCTCACTGAGGCCGGGCG
ACCAAAGGTCGCCCGACGCCCGGGCTTTGCCCGGGCGGCCTCAGTGAGCGAGCGAGCGCGCAGCTGCCTG
CAGGGGCGCCTGATGCGGTATTTTCTCCTTACGCATCTGTGCGGTATTTCACACCGCATA
[95 nt withheld, positions 3421-3515]
T
[46 nt withheld, positions 3517-3562]
C
[141 nt withheld, positions 3564-3704]
CCTTTGACGTTGGAGTCCACGTTCTTT
[37 nt withheld, positions 3732-3768]
ACTCTATCTCGGGCTATTCTTTTGATTTATAAGGGATTTTGCCGATTTCGGTCTATTGGTTAAAAAATGA
GCTGATTTAACAAAAATTTAACGCGAATTTTAACAAAATATTAACGTTTACAATTTTATGGTGCACTCTC
AGTACAATCTGCTCTGATGCCGCATAGTTAAGCCAGCCCCGACACCCGCCAACACCCGCTGACGCGCCCT
GACGGGCTTGTCTGCTCCCGGCATCCGCTTACAGACAAGCTGTGACCGTCTCCGGGAGCTGCATGTGTCA
GAGGTTTTCACCGTCATCACCGAAACGCGCGAGACGAAAGGGCCTCGTGATACGCCTATTTTTATAGGTT
AATGTCATGATAATAATGGTTTCTTAGACGTCAGGTGGCACTTTTCGGGGAAATGTGCGCGGAACCCCTA
TTTGTTTATTTTTCTAAATACATTCAAATATGTATCCGCTCATGAGACAATAACCCTGATAAATGCTTCA
ATAATATTGAAAAAGGAAGAGTATGAGTATTCAACATTTCCGTGTCGCCCTTATTCCCTTTTTTGCGGCA
TTTTGCCTTCCTGTTTTTGCTCACCCAGAAACGCTGGTGAAAGTAAAAGATGCTGAAGATCAGTTGGGTG
CACGAGTGGGTTACATCGAACTGGATCTCAACAGCGGTAAGATCCTTGAGAGTTTTCGCCCCGAAGAACG
TTTTCCAATGATGAGCACTTTTAAAGTTCTGCTATGTGGCGCGGTATTATCCCGTATTGACGCCGGGCAA
GAGCAACTCGGTCGCCGCATACACTATTCTCAGAATGACTTGGTTGAGTACTCACCAGTCACAGAAAAGC
ATCTTACGGATGGCATGACAGTAAGAGAATTATGCAGTGCTGCCATAACCATGAGTGATAACACTGCGGC
CAACTTACTTCTGACAACGATCGGAGGACCGAAGGAGCTAACCGCTTTTTTGCACAACATGGGGGATCAT
GTAACTCGCCTTGATCGTTGGGAACCGGAGCTGAATGAAGCCATACCAAACGACGAGCGTGACACCACGA
TGCCTGTAGCAATGGCAACAACGTTGCGCAAACTATTAACTGGCGAACTACTTACTCTAGCTTCCCGGCA
ACAATTAATAGACTGGATGGAGGCGGATAAAGTTGCAGGACCACTTCTGCGCTCGGCCCTTCCGGCTGGC
TGGTTTATTGCTGATAAATCTGGAGCCGGTGAGCGTGGGTCTCGCGGTATCATTGCAGCACTGGGGCCAG
ATGGTAAGCCCTCCCGTATCGTAGTTATCTACACGACGGGGAGTCAGGCAACTATGGATGAACGAAATAG
ACAGATCGCTGAGATAGGTGCCTCACTGATTAAGCATTGGTAACTGTCAGACCAAGTTTACTCATATATA
CTTTAGATTGATTTAAAACTTCATTTTTAATTTAAAAGGATCTAGGTGAAGATCCTTTTTGATAATCTCA
TGACCAAAATCCCTTAACGTGAGTTTTCGTTCCACTGAGCGTCAGACCCCGTAGAAAAGATCAAAGGATC
TTCTTGAGATCCTTTTTTTCTGCGCGTAATCTGCTGCTTGCAAACAAAAAAACCACCGCTACCAGCGGTG
GTTTGTTTGCCGGATCAAGAGCTACCAACTCTTTTTCCGAAGGTAACTGGCTTCAGCAGAGCGCAGATAC
CAAATACTGTTCTTCTAGTGTAGCCGTAGTTAGGCCACCACTTCAAGAACTCTGTAGCACCGCCTACATA
CCTCGCTCTGCTAATCCTGTTACCAGTGGCTGCTGCCAGTGGCGATAAGTCGTGTCTTACCGGGTTGGAC
TCAAGACGATAGTTACCGGATAAGGCGCAGCGGTCGGGCTGAACGGGGGGTTCGTGCACACAGCCCAGCT
TGGAGCGAACGACCTACACCGAACTGAGATACCTACAGCGTGAGCTATGAGAAAGCGCCACGCTTCCCGA
AGGGAGAAAGGCGGACAGGTATCCGGTAAGCGGCAGGGTCGGAACAGGAGAGCGCACGAGGGAGCTTCCA
GGGGGAAACGCCTGGTATCTTTATAGTCCTGTCGGGTTTCGCCACCTCTGACTTGAGCGTCGATTTTTGT
GATGCTCGTCAGGGGGGCGGAGCCTATGGAAAAACGCCAGCAACGCGGCCTTTTTACGGTTCCTGGCCTT
TTGCTGGCCTTTTGCTCACATGT
